Addgene plasmid #100460: pCMV_mEm_4GS_LF82_670
Purpose: Mammalian expression of E. coli LF82_670 CDS fused to mEmerald
Depositing lab: Alan Huett. Publication: A multi-phenotypic imaging screen to identify bacterial effectors by exogenous expression in a HeLa cell line. Collins A, Huett A. Sci Data. 2018 May 15;5:180081. doi: 10.1038/sdata.2018.81. PubMed 29762554.
Backbone
  Vector backbone: pCMV
  Backbone size w/o insert (bp): 4502
  Vector type: Mammalian Expression
Growth in bacteria
  Bacterial resistance: Ampicillin, 100 μg/mL
  Growth temperature: 37°C
  Growth strain: XL1 Blue
  Copy number: High Copy
Gene/Insert
  Gene/Insert name: LF82_670
  Insert size (bp): 606
  Promoter: CMV
  Tag / fusion protein: mEmerald (N terminal on backbone)
  Cloning method: Ligation Independent Cloning
  Sequencing primers: 5′ ACTTCTGCTCTAAAAGCTGCGG; 3′ CACTGCATTCTAGTTGTGGTTTGTC
Terms and licenses: Academic/Nonprofit Terms; Industry Terms: Not Available to Industry
How to cite: pCMV_mEm_4GS_LF82_670 was a gift from Alan Huett (Addgene plasmid # 100460 ; http://n2t.net/addgene:100460 ; RRID:Addgene_100460)
