[The description below was written by a language model from this plasmid's Addgene catalogue record and pLannotate feature annotations shown in this document.]
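Description:
pCMV_mEm_4GS_LF82_670 is a mammalian expression plasmid that produces an Escherichia coli LF82 open reading frame, LF82_670, as a fusion to the green fluorescent protein mEmerald. It is built on a pCMV backbone of about 4.5 kb, and the sequenced construct totals roughly 5.1 kb. In bacteria it is maintained through a high-copy ColE1/pUC-type origin and selected with ampicillin via the β-lactamase gene and its native promoter. The backbone also carries non-functional cloning remnants, including fragments of lacZα, lacI, rop, bom and a pUC multiple cloning site, plus a lac promoter/operator region. No mammalian selection marker is annotated, which suggests transient transfection is the expected mode of use.

The expression cassette spans the plasmid's numbering origin. The human cytomegalovirus immediate-early enhancer and promoter drive transcription through a modified SV40 intron, which supplies splice donor and acceptor sites that generally improve mRNA processing, and then into the mEmerald coding sequence. The 606 bp LF82_670 insert, introduced by ligation-independent cloning, is not annotated in the feature table, but it fits the unannotated gap between mEmerald and the SV40 polyadenylation signal, consistent with the recorded N-terminal placement of the tag. The "4GS" in the name probably denotes a glycine-serine linker between the two proteins, although the record does not say so explicitly. A short hit labelled as a TRE3GV promoter fragment directly follows the CMV promoter and most likely reflects shared minimal-promoter sequence rather than a Tet-responsive element.

According to the associated publication, the plasmid belongs to a set used in a multi-phenotypic imaging screen to identify bacterial effectors by exogenous expression in HeLa cells. The fluorescent tag lets the protein's localisation be observed and transfected cells be identified.
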