Features (pLannotate 1.2.2; 17 found; start..end, strand, type, name):
      1..23      +  promoter       TRE3GV promoter (fragment): 3rd-generation Tet-responsive promoter that can be activated by binding of Tet-On® 3G, optimized for retroviral and lentiviral vectors
    132..228     +  intron         SV40 intron: modified SV40 intron with splice donor and acceptor sites
    289..1005    +  CDS            mEmerald: mEmerald is a basic (constitutively fluorescent) green fluorescent protein published in 1998, derived from Aequorea victoria. It is reported to be a very rapidly-maturing monomer with moderate acid sensitivity.
   1707..1841    -  polyA_signal   SV40 poly(A) signal: SV40 polyadenylation signal
   1976..1992    -  protein_bind   lac operator: The lac repressor binds to the lac operator to inhibit transcription in E. coli. This inhibition can be relieved by adding lactose or isopropyl-β-D-thiogalactopyranoside (IPTG). lac repressor encoded by lacI
   2000..2030    -  promoter       lac promoter: promoter for the E. coli lac operon
   2045..2066    -  protein_bind   CAP binding site: CAP binding activates transcription in the presence of cAMP. E. coli catabolite activator protein
   2079..2171    -  CDS            lacI (fragment): lac repressor; lacI; The lac repressor binds to the lac operator to inhibit transcription in E. coli. This inhibition can be relieved by adding lactose or isopropyl-β-D-thiogalactopyranoside (IPTG).
   2354..2942    -  rep_origin     ori: high-copy-number ColE1/pMB1/pBR322/pUC origin of replication
   3113..3973    -  CDS            AmpR: β-lactamase; bla; confers resistance to ampicillin, carbenicillin, and related antibiotics
   3974..4078    -  promoter       AmpR promoter: bla
   4173..4208    +  CDS            rop (fragment): Rop protein, which maintains plasmids at low copy number; rop
   4310..4409    +  misc_feature   bom (fragment): basis of mobility region from pBR322
   4415..4570    -  CDS            lacZα (fragment): LacZα fragment of β-galactosidase; lacZ fragment
   4576..4596    -  misc_feature   MCS (fragment): pUC18/19 multiple cloning site
   4595..4898    +  enhancer       CMV enhancer: human cytomegalovirus immediate early enhancer
   4899..5102    +  promoter       CMV promoter: human cytomegalovirus (CMV) immediate early promoter
>Addgene plasmid #100460 | pCMV_mEm_4GS_LF82_670 | addgene full sequence | sequence record 210329 | Addgene NGS Result
GTGAACCGTCAGATCGCCTGGAGACGCCATCCACGCTGTTTTGACCTCCATAGAAGACACCGGGACCGAT
CCAGCCTCCGGACTCTAGAGGATCCGGTACTAGAGGAACTGAAAAACCAGAAAGTTAACTGGTAAGTTTA
GTCTTTTTGTCTTTTATTTCAGGTCCCGGATCCGGTGGTGGTGCAAATCAAAGAACTGCTCCTCAGTGGA
TGTTGCCTTTACTTCTAGGCCTGTACGGAAGTGTTACTTCTGCTCTAAAAGCTGCGGAATTGTACCCGCG
GGCCCACCATGGTGAGCAAGGGCGAGGAGCTGTTCACCGGGGTGGTGCCCATCCTGGTCGAGCTGGACGG
CGACGTAAACGGCCACAAGTTCAGCGTGTCCGGCGAGGGCGAGGGCGATGCCACCTACGGCAAGCTGACC
CTGAAGTTCATCTGCACCACCGGCAAGCTGCCCGTGCCCTGGCCCACCCTCGTGACCACCTTGACCTACG
GCGTGCAGTGCTTCGCCCGCTACCCCGACCACATGAAGCAGCACGACTTCTTCAAGTCCGCCATGCCCGA
AGGCTACGTCCAGGAGCGCACCATCTTCTTCAAGGACGACGGCAACTACAAGACCCGCGCCGAGGTGAAG
TTCGAGGGCGACACCCTGGTGAACCGCATCGAGCTGAAGGGCATCGACTTCAAGGAGGACGGCAACATCC
TGGGGCACAAGCTGGAGTACAACTACAACAGCCACAAGGTCTATATCACCGCCGACAAGCAGAAGAACGG
CATCAAGGTGAACTTCAAGACCCGCCACAACATCGAGGACGGCAGCGTGCAGCTCGCCGACCACTACCAG
CAGAACACCCCCATCGGCGACGGCCCCGTGCTGCTGCCCGACAACCACTACCTGAGCACCCAGTCCAAGC
TGAGCAAAGACCCCAACGAGAAGCGCGATCACATGGTCCTGCTGGAGTTCGTGACCGCCGCCGGGATCAC
TCTCGGCATGGACGAGCTGTACAAGCGAATTGGTGGAGGGGGCGGTTCCGGTGGCGGAGGTTCCCGAATT
CGTCGACGGAGATCTGATATGTCTGACACCCCAGCGGGAAAACTCCCGGCTGGGATGTTTCTCCGTTTAT
CGAATTTTTCCAGGAGAAACATCATGTCTACTACATCTAAAACCACCACCGCTAAACCTAAAAAAAGCAG
TGCCAGCAAGAAAGCCCCGGCTCCAGTTCCTGCTGAATCAGTAAATTCGGTTCAGTCAGCAGCTCCGGCA
CAACCAAAACCACAATCCAGCTACTTCAATTTGCATATCGATGGACTGGGTTACCTGAGCAATATTCGCG
AAATTAATACTGCTACGGGTTCATTCCTGAGCTGTACGATTAACGCGTTACACGGCTCAACTGAAAAACC
TGAATACACGCGTTTTGATGTCACGGTGTCGGGTAAACAGACCACTTCTTTAATCAGACGCTGCCAGAAT
GCAGTGAATGAAGAGAAAAAGGTACTTATCGGTTTTAAGCTCAGTAATCTGACTGCCGATGTGTTTACTT
TAACCAAAGGCGATCATGCGGGTGAATCAAGAGCGTCACTGAAAGCGAGACTGATAAAAATCAGTTTTAT
CAAAGTGGGGCAGAATATGGTTTATAAAGCTGAAAAGTCCGAGTCATCCGACTCATCATACTGAATCGGT
ACCCTCGAGAAGCTTGCGGCCGCGGGGATCCAGACATGATAAGATACATTGATGAGTTTGGACAAACCAC
AACTAGAATGCAGTGAAAAAAATGCTTTATTTGTGAAATTTGTGATGCTATTGCTTTATTTGTAACCATT
ATAAGCTGCAATAAACAAGTTAACAACAACAATTGCATTCATTTTATGTTTCAGGTTCAGGGGGAGGTGT
GGGAGGTTTTTTCGGATCCTCTAGAGTCGATCTGCAGGCATGCTAGCTTGGCGTAATCATGGTCATAGCT
GTTTCCTGTGTGAAATTGTTATCCGCTCACAATTCCACACAACATACGAGCCGGAAGCATAAAGTGTAAA
GCCTGGGGTGCCTAATGAGTGAGCTAACTCACATTAATTGCGTTGCGCTCACTGCCCGCTTTCCAGTCGG
GAAACCTGTCGTGCCAGCTGCATTAATGAATCGGCCAACGCGCGGGGAGAGGCGGTTTGCGTATTGGGCG
CTCTTCCGCTTCCTCGCTCACTGACTCGCTGCGCTCGGTCGTTCGGCTGCGGCGAGCGGTATCAGCTCAC
TCAAAGGCGGTAATACGGTTATCCACAGAATCAGGGGATAACGCAGGAAAGAACATGTGAGCAAAAGGCC
AGCAAAAGGCCAGGAACCGTAAAAAGGCCGCGTTGCTGGCGTTTTTCCATAGGCTCCGCCCCCCTGACGA
GCATCACAAAAATCGACGCTCAAGTCAGAGGTGGCGAAACCCGACAGGACTATAAAGATACCAGGCGTTT
CCCCCTGGAAGCTCCCTCGTGCGCTCTCCTGTTCCGACCCTGCCGCTTACCGGATACCTGTCCGCCTTTC
TCCCTTCGGGAAGCGTGGCGCTTTCTCATAGCTCACGCTGTAGGTATCTCAGTTCGGTGTAGGTCGTTCG
CTCCAAGCTGGGCTGTGTGCACGAACCCCCCGTTCAGCCCGACCGCTGCGCCTTATCCGGTAACTATCGT
CTTGAGTCCAACCCGGTAAGACACGACTTATCGCCACTGGCAGCAGCCACTGGTAACAGGATTAGCAGAG
CGAGGTATGTAGGCGGTGCTACAGAGTTCTTGAAGTGGTGGCCTAACTACGGCTACACTAGAAGAACAGT
ATTTGGTATCTGCGCTGTGCTGAAGCCAGTTACCTTCGGAAAAAGAGTTGGTAGCTCTTGATCCGGCAAA
CAAACCACCGCTGGTAGCGGTGGTTTTTTTGTTTGCAAGCAGCAGATTACGCGCAGAAAAAAAGGATCTC
AAGAAGATCCTTTGATCTTTTCTACGGGGTCTGACGCTCAGTGGAACGAAAACTCACGTTAAGGGATTTT
GGTCATGAGATTATCAAAAAGGATCTTCACCTAGATCCTTTTAAATTAAAAATGAAGTTTTAAATCAATC
TAAAGTATATATGAGTAAACTTGGTCTGACAGTTACCAATGCTTAATCAGTGAGGCACCTATCTCAGCGA
TCTGTCTATTTCGTTCATCCATAGTTGCCTGACTCCCCGTCGTGTAGATAACTACGATACGGGAGGGCTT
ACCATCTGGCCCCAGTGCTGCAATGATACCGCGAGACCCACGCTCACCGGCTCCAGATTTATCAGCAATA
AACCAGCCAGCCGGAAGGGCCGAGCGCAGAAGTGGTCCTGCAACTTTATCCGCCTCCATCCAGTCTATTA
ATTGTTGCCGGGAAGCTAGAGTAAGTAGTTCGCCAGTTAATAGTTTGCGCAACGTTGTTGCCATTGCTAC
AGGCATCGTGGTGTCACGCTCGTCGTTTGGTATGGCTTCATTCAGCTCCGGTTCCCAACGATCAAGGCGA
GTTACATGATCCCCCATGTTGTGCAAAAAAGCGGTTAGCTCCTTCGGTCCTCCGATCGTTGTCAGAAGTA
AGTTGGCCGCAGTGTTATCACTCATGGTTATGGCAGCACTGCATAATTCTCTTACTGTCATGCCATCCGT
AAGATGCTTTTCTGTGACTGGTGAGTACTCAACCAAGTCATTCTGAGAATAGTGTATGCGGCGACCGAGT
TGCTCTTGCCCGGCGTCAATACGGGATAATACCGCGCCACATAGCAGAACTTTAAAAGTGCTCATCATTG
GAAAACGTTCTTCGGGGCGAAAACTCTCAAGGATCTTACCGCTGTTGAGATCCAGTTCGATGTAACCCAC
TCGTGCACCCAACTGATCTTCAGCATCTTTTACTTTCACCAGCGTTTCTGGGTGAGCAAAAACAGGAAGG
CAAAATGCCGCAAAAAAGGGAATAAGGGCGACACGGAAATGTTGAATACTCATACTCTTCCTTTTTCAAT
ATTATTGAAGCATTTATCAGGGTTATTGTCTCATGAGCGGATACATATTTGAATGTATTTAGAAAAATAA
ACAAATAGGGGTTCCGCGCACATTTCCCCGAAAAGTGCCACCTGACGTCTAAGAAACCATTATTATCATG
ACATTAACCTATAAAAATAGGCGTATCACGAGGCCCTTTCGTCTCGCGCGTTTCGGTGATGACGGTGAAA
ACCTCTGACACATGCAGCTCCCGGAGACGGTCACAGCTTGTCTGTAAGCGGATGCCGGGAGCAGACAAGC
CCGTCAGGGCGCGTCAGCGGGTGTTGGCGGGTGTCGGGGCTGGCTTAACTATGCGGCATCAGAGCAGATT
GTACTGAGAGTGCACCATATGCGGTGTGAAATACCGCACAGATGCGTAAGGAGAAAATACCGCATCAGGC
GCCATTCGCCATTCAGGCTGCGCAACTGTTGGGAAGGGCGATCGGTGCGGGCCTCTTCGCTATTACGCCA
GCTGGCGAAAGGGGGATGTGCTGCAAGGCGATTAAGTTGGGTAACGCCAGGGTTTTCCCAGTCACGACGT
TGTAAAACGACGGCCAGTGAGTTCGAGCTTGCATGCCTGCAGGTCGTTACATAACTTACGGTAAATGGCC
CGCCTGGCTGACCGCCCAACGACCCCCGCCCATTGACGTCAATAATGACGTATGTTCCCATAGTAACGCC
AATAGGGACTTTCCATTGACGTCAATGGGTGGAGTATTTACGGTAAACTGCCCACTTGGCAGTACATCAA
GTGTATCATATGCCAAGTACGCCCCCTATTGACGTCAATGACGGTAAATGGCCCGCCTGGCATTATGCCC
AGTACATGACCTTATGGGACTTTCCTACTTGGCAGTACATCTACGTATTAGTCATCGCTATTACCATGGT
GATGCGGTTTTGGCAGTACATCAATGGGCGTGGATAGCGGTTTGACTCACGGGGATTTCCAAGTCTCCAC
CCCATTGACGTCAATGGGAGTTTGTTTTGGCACCAAAATCAACGGGACTTTCCAAAATGTCGTAACAACT
CCGCCCCATTGACGCAAATGGGCGGTAGGCGTGTACGGTGGGAGGTCTATATAAGCAGAGCTCGTTTA
