>Addgene plasmid #100460 | pCMV_mEm_4GS_LF82_670 | depositor partial sequence | sequence record 183769 | Sequence across LF82 gene insert region
CTCGGNNTGGACGAGCTGTACAAGCGAATTGGTGGAGGGGGCGGTTCCGGTGGCGGAGGTTCCCGAATTC
GTCGACGGAGATCTGATATGTCTGACACCCCAGCGGGAAAACTCCCGGCTGGGATGTTTCTCCGTTTATC
GAATTTTTCCAGGAGAAACATCATGTCTACTACATCTAAAACCACCACCGCTAAACCTAAAAAAAGCAGT
GCCAGCAAGAAAGCCCCGGCTCCAGTTCCTGCTGAATCAGTAAATTCGGTTCAGTCAGCAGCTCCGGCAC
AACCAAAACCACAATCCAGCTACTTCAATTTGCATATCGATGGACTGGGTTACCTGAGCAATATTCGCGA
AATTAATACTGCTACGGGTTCATTCCTGAGCTGTACGATTAACGCGTTACACGGCTCAACTGAAAAACCT
GAATACACGCGTTTTGATGTCACGGTGTCGGGTAAACAGACCACTTCTTTAATCAGACGCTGCCAGAATG
CAGTGAATGAAGAGAAAAAGGTACTTATCGGTTTTAAGCTCAGTAATCTGACTGCCGATGTGTTTACTTT
AACCAAAGGCGATCATGCGGGTGAATCAAGAGCGTCACTGAAAGCGAGACTGATAAAAATCAGTTTTATC
AAAGTGGGGCAGAATATGGTTTATAAAGCTGAAAAGTCCGAGTCATCCGACTCATCATACTGAATCGGTA
CCCTCGAGAAGCTTGCGGCCGCGGGGATCCAGACATGATAAGATACATTGATGAGTTTGGACAAACCACA
ACTAGAATGCAGTGAAAAAAATGCTTTATTTGTGAAATTTGTGATGCTATTGCTTTATTTGTAACCATTA
TAAGCTGCAATAAACAAGTTAACAACAACAATTGCATTCATTTTATGTTTCNNNTCAGGGGAGGTGGTGG
GGAGGTTTTNTCGGATCCTCTAGAGTCGATNCTGCAGGNATGCTAGCTTGGNGTAATCNTGGTCATAGCT
NTTTCCTGTGNGAAANTGTNATCCGCTCACAATTCCNCACNNCATACNAGCCCGNA
